Addgene plasmid #146348: pAc5.1B-EGFP-DmDCP2-PC-V5His6_G
Purpose: Insect Expression of DmDCP2-PC
Depositing lab: Elisa Izaurralde. Depositing organization: Max Planck Institute for Developmental Biology.
Backbone
  Vector backbone: Unknown
  Vector type: Insect Expression
Growth in bacteria
  Bacterial resistance: Ampicillin, 100 μg/mL
  Growth temperature: 37°C
  Growth strain: DH5alpha
  Copy number: Low Copy
Gene/Insert
  Gene/Insert name: DmDCP2-PC
  Species: D. melanogaster (fly)
  Entrez Gene: DCP2 (a.k.a. Dmel_CG6169, BEST:LD07107, CG6169, DCp2p, Dcp2, Dmel\CG6169, LD07107, dDCP2, dDcp, dDcp2, dcp2, l(3)tb)
  Cloning method: Unknown
Terms and licenses: Academic/Nonprofit Terms; Industry Terms: Not Available to Industry
Depositor comments: ORF extracted from CG 6169-PC or NM_206378.1. Plasmids from this collection were made available to the research community and donated after the lab closed. Please note that the sequence provided by the depositing laboratory may be theoretical/predicted or based on Sanger sequencing results. There may be discrepancies between sequencing results obtained by Addgene and the depositor sequence. If an Addgene verified sequence is not available, please contact before placing your order to request that our lab fully sequence the plasmid.
How to cite: pAc5.1B-EGFP-DmDCP2-PC-V5His6_G was a gift from Elisa Izaurralde (Addgene plasmid # 146348 ; http://n2t.net/addgene:146348 ; RRID:Addgene_146348)
