[The description below was written by a language model from this plasmid's Addgene catalogue record and pLannotate feature annotations shown in this document.]
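Description:
pAc5.1B-EGFP-DmDCP2-PC-V5His6_G is an 8.4 kb insect expression plasmid for producing the Drosophila melanogaster mRNA decapping enzyme DCP2 (isoform PC, gene CG6169) as a fluorescent fusion protein. The catalogue lists the backbone as unknown, although the name and the annotated parts point to a pAc5.1-type vector. In bacteria it is maintained through a ColE1/pUC-family origin and selected with ampicillin via the β-lactamase gene and its own promoter. The record lists it as low copy, even though the origin is annotated as a high-copy type. No marker for selection in insect cells is annotated. A tetracycline-resistance fragment and a short SV40 large T antigen fragment appear to be non-functional backbone remnants.

Expression is driven by the Drosophila actin 5C promoter, a strong constitutive promoter commonly used in cultured fly cells. It is followed directly by the EGFP coding sequence. The roughly 2.4 kb stretch between EGFP and the V5 epitope tag is not annotated in the feature table, but it is where the DCP2-PC open reading frame would be expected to sit, giving an N-terminal EGFP fusion. The plasmid name also indicates a His6 tag after V5, which the annotation did not detect. The record does not say whether the insert keeps its stop codon, so it is unclear whether the C-terminal V5/His6 tags are actually translated. An SV40 polyadenylation signal lies downstream of the cassette, annotated on the reverse strand.

The stated purpose is simply insect expression of DmDCP2-PC; an EGFP fusion of this kind would suit localisation imaging or GFP-based pull-downs. The depositor notes that the supplied sequence may be theoretical or based only on Sanger reads.
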