Features (pLannotate 1.2.2; 9 found; start..end, strand, type, name):
     56..2568    +  promoter       Ac5 promoter: Drosophila melanogaster actin 5C promoter
   2588..3304    +  CDS            EGFP: EGFP is a basic (constitutively fluorescent) green fluorescent protein published in 1996, derived from Aequorea victoria. It is reported to be a rapidly-maturing weak dimer with moderate acid sensitivity.
   5693..5734    +  CDS            V5 tag: epitope tag from simian virus 5
   5834..5968    -  polyA_signal   SV40 poly(A) signal: SV40 polyadenylation signal
   5991..6075    -  CDS            large T antigen (fragment): large T antigen from SV40 (simian virus 40)
   6076..6546    +  CDS            TcR (fragment): tetracycline efflux protein; tet; confers resistance to tetracycline
   6590..7178    -  rep_origin     ori: high-copy-number ColE1/pMB1/pBR322/pUC origin of replication
   7349..8209    -  CDS            AmpR: β-lactamase; bla; confers resistance to ampicillin, carbenicillin, and related antibiotics
   8210..8314    -  promoter       AmpR promoter: bla
>Addgene plasmid #146348 | pAc5.1B-EGFP-DmDCP2-PC-V5His6_G | depositor full sequence | sequence record 288793 | Full Sequence
CTTCAAGGAATTAATTCTATATTCTAAAAACACAAATGATACTTCTAAAAAAAATCATGAATGGCATCAA
CTCTGAATCAAATCTTTGCAGATGCACCTACTTCTCATTTCCACTGTCACATCATTTTTCCAGATCTCGC
TGCCTGTTATGTGGCCCACAAACCAAGACACGTTTTATGGCCATTAAAGCTGGCTGATCGTCGCCAAACA
CCAAATACATATCAATATGTACATTCGAGAAAGAAGCGATCAAAGAAGCGTCTTCGGGCGAGTAGGAGAA
TGCGGAGGAGAAGGAGAACGAGCTGATCTAGTATCTCTCCACAATCCAATGCCAACTGACCAACTGGCCA
TATTCGGAGCAATTTGAAGCCAATTTCCATCGCCTGGCGATCGCTCCATTCTTGGCTATATGTTTTTCAC
CGTTCCCGGGGCCATTTTCAAAGACTCGTCGGTAAGATAAGATTGTGTCACTCGCTGTCTCTCTTCATTT
GTCGAAGAATGCTGAGGAATTTCGCGATGACGTCGGCGAGTATTTTGAAGAATGAGAATAATTTGTATTT
ATACGAAAATCAGTTAGTGGAATTTTCTACAAAAACATGTTATCTATAGATAATTTTGTTGCAAAATATG
TTGACTATGACAAAGATTGTATGTATATACCTTTAATGTATTCTCATTTTCTTATGTATTTATAATGGCA
ATGATGATACTGATGATATTTTAAGATGATGCCAGACCACAGGCTGATTTCTGCGTCTTTTGCCGAACGC
AGTGCATGTGCGGTTGTTGTTTTTTGGAATAGTTTCAATTTTCGGACTGTCCGCTTTGATTTCAGTTTCT
TGGCTTATTCAAAAAGCAAAGTAAAGCCAAAAAAGCGAGATGGCAATACCAAATGCGGCAAAACGGTAGT
GGAAGGAAAGGGGTGCGGGGCAGCGGAAGGAAGGGTGGGGCGGGGCGTGGCGGGGTCTGTGGCTGGGCGC
GACGTCACCGACGTTGGAGCCACTCCTTTGACCATGTGTGCGTGTGTGTATTATTCGTGTCTCGCCACTC
GCCGGTTGTTTTTTTCTTTTTATCTCGCTCTCTCTAGCGCCATCTCGTACGCATGCTCAACGCACCGCAT
GTTGCCGTGTCCTTTATGCGTCATTTTGGCTCGAAATAGGCAATTATTTAAACAAAGATTAGTCAACGAA
AACGCTAAAATAAATAAGTCTACAATATGGTTACTTATTGCCATGTGTGTGCAGCCAACGATAGCAACAA
AAGCAACAACACAGTGGCTTTCCCTCTTTCACTTTTTGTTTGCAAGCGCGTGCGAGCAAGACGGCACGAC
CGGCAAACGCAATTACGCTGACAAAGAGCAGACGAAGTTTTGGCCGAAAAACATCAAGGCGCCTGATACG
AATGCATTTGCAATAACAATTGCGATATTTAATATTGTTTATGAAGCTGTTTGACTTCAAAACACACAAA
AAAAAAAATAAAACAAATTATTTGAAAGAGAATTAGGAATCGGACAGCTTATCGTTACGGGCTAACAGCA
CACCGAGACGAAATAGCTTACCTGACGTCACAGCCTCTGGAAGAACTGCCGCCAAGCAGAGAGAGAGAGA
AAAAGAGGGAGAGCAGCTTAGACCGCATGTGCTTGTGTGTGAGGCGTCTCTCTCTTCGTCTCCTGTTTGC
GCAAACGCATAGACTGCACTGAGAAAATCGATTACCTATTTTTTATGAATGAATATTTGCACTATTACTA
TTCAAAACTATTAAGATAGCAATCACATTCAATAGCCAAATACTATACCACCTGAGCGATGCAACGAAAT
GATCAATTTGAGCAAAAATGCTGCATATTTAGGACGGCATCATTATAGAAATGCTTCTTGCTGTGTACTT
TTCTCTCGTCTGGCAGCTGTTTCGCCGTTATTGTTAAAACCGGCTTAAGTTAGGTGTGTTTTCTACGACT
AGTGATGCCCCTACTAGAAGATGTGTGTTGCACAAATGTCCCTGAATAACCAATTTGAAGTGCAGATAGC
AGTAAACGTAAGCTAATATGAATATTATTTAACTGTAATGTTTTAATATCGCTGGACATTACTAATAAAC
CCACTATAAACACATGTACATATGTATGTTTTGGCATACAATGAGTAGTTGGGGAAAAAATGTGTAAAAG
CACCGTGACCATCACAGCATAAAGATAACCAGCTGAAGTATCGAATATGAGTAACCCCCAAATTGAATCA
CATGCCGCAACTGATAGGACCCATGGAAGTACACTCTTCATGGCGATATACAAGACACACACAAGCACGA
ACACCCAGTTGCGGAGGAAATTCTCCGTAAATGAAAACCCAATCGGCGAACAATTCATACCCATATATGG
TAAAAGTTTTGAACGCGACTTGAGAGCGGAGAGCATTGCGGCTGATAAGGTTTTAGCGCTAAGCGGGCTT
TATAAAACGGGCTGCGGGACCAGTTTTCATATCACTACCGTTTGAGTTCTTGTGCTGTGTGGATACTCCT
CCCGACACAAAGCCGCTCCATCAGCCAGCAGTCGTCTAATCCAGAGACCCCGGATCGGGGTACCAACATG
GTGAGCAAGGGCGAGGAGCTGTTCACCGGGGTGGTGCCCATCCTGGTCGAGCTGGACGGCGACGTAAACG
GCCACAAGTTCAGCGTGTCCGGCGAGGGCGAGGGCGATGCCACCTACGGCAAGCTGACCCTGAAGTTCAT
CTGCACCACCGGCAAGCTGCCCGTGCCCTGGCCCACCCTCGTGACCACCCTGACCTACGGCGTGCAGTGC
TTCAGCCGCTACCCCGACCACATGAAGCAGCACGACTTCTTCAAGTCCGCCATGCCCGAAGGCTACGTCC
AGGAGCGCACCATCTTCTTCAAGGACGACGGCAACTACAAGACCCGCGCCGAGGTGAAGTTCGAGGGCGA
CACCCTGGTGAACCGCATCGAGCTGAAGGGCATCGACTTCAAGGAGGACGGCAACATCCTGGGGCACAAG
CTGGAGTACAACTACAACAGCCACAACGTCTATATCATGGCCGACAAGCAGAAGAACGGCATCAAGGTGA
ACTTCAAGATCCGCCACAACATCGAGGACGGCAGCGTGCAGCTCGCCGACCACTACCAGCAGAACACCCC
CATCGGCGACGGCCCCGTGCTGCTGCCCGACAACCACTACCTGAGCACCCAGTCCGCCCTGAGCAAAGAC
CCCAACGAGAAGCGCGATCACATGGTCCTGCTGGAGTTCGTGACCGCCGCCGGGATCACTCTCGGCATGG
ACGAGCTGTACAAGCCAAGCTTGAATTCTGCAGATATCCAGCACAGTGGCGGCCGCATGATTGCCATTAA
AGTCAACAATCTAGCGTTGCTCGCGTCGCTGACTTTACAAAAAGTGCTAAATATCAACAATAACAATAAC
CAGCACAGCAAGAACAACAACCACAGCGACAATAGCAATAGCAAACAACACGAGCAACAAAAACAGCAGC
AGCAACCACAACGACGAAACCTCGACATTAAAAGCGAGTATGATGTACTAAACCAATTGCTAAAAACTGG
AGCTGTTTTCACCGCCACGCCCACAGCGCCAATTGCCATCGAAAGGAGGAAGCAGACGCAGCAGCAGCAA
CGTCCATATGCACAACAGGCACATCAACAGCAGCAGCAGAAGCAACGCCTAAACTCATCCATATCATCGA
CCCACTCATCGACATCGACAAACTCCTCCTACGGCAGCTCATCATCGGAGGATGCTGCAGGCACATCTGC
GCCAACGGGAGCAGGTGAAGTTGTCACATCAGCAGCATTAACACCAAGAGCAAGCACCACGAAGGCGTCC
AGCAATAAATTGCCAGAGAAATCGAAAATTCCGTCCGATATACTTGATGATCTGGCCAGTCGATTTATAA
TCAATGTTCCGGACATGGAGCTAAACAATCTAATACGTATGTGTTTCCAAATCGAACTGGCCCATTGGTT
CTATTTGGATTTCTTTTGTGCCCCCGAATCTGGCGAGGATGGCGAGACCCCGAAGTGCGTGCAACGAAAG
CTGCCATCGGTGGGCATCAAGCAGTTTGCCATGCAGTTGTTCCAACACATTCCCTTCCTGAACAAACATT
TTGGCACCGTGGATCAAATCCTGGACGAGTGGAAGAACTACAAGCTATCGGTGCCCACTTATGGCGCTAT
TCTGGTGTCCGAGGATCACAATCACTGCTTGCTAGTGCAGTCCTACTTCGCGCGCAACTCCTGGGGATTT
CCCAAGGGCAAGATCAATGAGAACGAAGACCCAGCCCATTGTGCAACGAGAGAGGCAAGTCGGGAATATA
TTGGAATTCTAAAAAATATTATTGTTTATGAGGAGACCGGGTTCGATATCACGGACCTAATCGATGCCAA
CGACTACATCGAGGCGTTCATCAACTACCAGTACACGCGGCTGTACGTGGTGCGAAACATACCGATGGAC
ACGCAGTTCGCGCCCCGCACTCGCAACGAGATCAAGTGCTGCGACTGGTTCCGTATCGATGCGCTGCCGG
TGAACAAGAACGATGCCATATCAAAGGCCAAGTTGGGCAAGACCTCCAACTCCTTCTTCATGATTATGCC
GTTTGTGAAGCGCCTGAAGAAGTGGGTGAACGATCGGAAGGCTGGAATCGAGCCGCGTCGCCGCAAATTC
TCTGGTCAGCAATCGCCAAAAGCGGCCTCGCCCACCAATATGAACGGAAATTGCAAGAAGGACGTCACAG
GAGTGCGAAATGAATCGCAACGACAGAGGCACAAGTCCATGGGCGACTTGGATGGCGTCAAATTGAATAA
TCTCAATGGCAAGGGGACCGTTGGAACGGGAGCGGGATCGGCAGCTTCCGCCTCCGCCACCGCTGCCATC
AACTCGATGAACATATGCAATAGCAATGGGAAACGCAATAAGCAAAATGCGGCTGCGGGCAGCAATCAGG
CAACGCCAACTACAATAGCAACGCCAATGACGTCAAATGGCGCCGTCGTAGGAGGTACTGTATCCTCGAA
GCGTCAACTGTTCCATAGCCAAAGTCAGAACGATGCGCAGCAATCGGCAAGCAATGAGAAGCAGATTGTC
AGCTCCTTCGATTTAATACGCAAGGAGAAGCAGCAACAACTTAAGGCAGCTAAGGCGCAAAAGCAGCAGC
AACAACAGCAGCAACGATCGCGCACCAAGTCGCAGAGTGATAAGCAGTACAATCCACAGCAGCCAGTCAA
AATCCTGGGACAACAGCAGCCCACAACGGGCATGGATTTGATAGCCATGCTATCGGCAGCGGCGGCAGCT
CAAAAGACACCAAACAACGAGCAGCAAACACAAGAGAAGCAGCAGCAGCAACAACGACCACGACCTGCTT
CAGTGTCGCTTAACCTTGGAGCAGGCAGTGCCACAGGAGCAACAACATCAGCTCCGGATGCCCAGTACAT
GCACAGGCTGCAGCGCATGGCATCGGGCACAAATTTGAGGATTCTGAAGCGGGCACAGTCGCAGCAGCCG
CAGCAGCACCATCAGCAACAGTTGCAACTAGAACAGCAACAACAGCAGCAGCAGCAGCTGGGAATCGACT
TTACGCCAAATTTGAATTCGTGGACGAATTTCTCCTTTACCAAGAACTTCATAGCAAATGTGTTTTGCAG
TCTAGAGGGCCCGCGGTTCGAAGGTAAGCCTATCCCTAACCCTCTCCTCGGTCTCGATTCTACGCGTACC
GGTCATCATCACCATCACCATTGAGTTTAAACCCGCTGATCAGCCTCGACTGTGCCTTCTAAGGCCTGAG
CTCGCTGATCAGCCTCGATCGAGGATCCAGACATGATAAGATACATTGATGAGTTTGGACAAACCACAAC
TAGAATGCAGTGAAAAAAATGCTTTATTTGTGAAATTTGTGATGCTATTGCTTTATTTGTAACCATTATA
AGCTGCAATAAACAAGTTAACAACAACAATTGCATTCATTTTATGTTTCAGGTTCAGGGGGAGGTGTGGG
AGGTTTTTTAAAGCAAGTAAAACCTCTACAAATGTGGTATGGCTGATTATGATCAGTCGACCGATGCCCT
TGAGAGCCTTCAACCCAGTCAGCTCCTTCCGGTGGGCGCGGGGCATGACTATCGTCGCCGCACTTATGAC
TGTCTTCTTTATCATGCAACTCGTAGGACAGGTGCCGGCAGCGCTCTGGGTCATTTTCGGCGAGGACCGC
TTTCGCTGGAGCGCGACGATGATCGGCCTGTCGCTTGCGGTATTCGGAATCTTGCACGCCCTCGCTCAAG
CCTTCGTCACTGGTCCCGCCACCAAACGTTTCGGCGAGAAGCAGGCCATTATCGCCGGCATGGCGGCCGA
CGCGCTGGGCTACGTCTTGCTGGCGTTCGCGACGCGAGGCTGGATGGCCTTCCCCATTATGATTCTTCTC
GCTTCCGGCGGCATCGGGATGCCCGCGTTGCAGGCCATGCTGTCCAGGCAGGTAGATGACGACCATCAGG
GACAGCTTCAAGGATCGCTCGCGGCTCTTACCAGCCAGCAAAAGGCCAGGAACCGTAAAAAGGCCGCGTT
GCTGGCGTTTTTCCATAGGCTCCGCCCCCCTGACGAGCATCACAAAAATCGACGCTCAAGTCAGAGGTGG
CGAAACCCGACAGGACTATAAAGATACCAGGCGTTTCCCCCTGGAAGCTCCCTCGTGCGCTCTCCTGTTC
CGACCCTGCCGCTTACCGGATACCTGTCCGCCTTTCTCCCTTCGGGAAGCGTGGCGCTTTCTCAATGCTC
ACGCTGTAGGTATCTCAGTTCGGTGTAGGTCGTTCGCTCCAAGCTGGGCTGTGTGCACGAACCCCCCGTT
CAGCCCGACCGCTGCGCCTTATCCGGTAACTATCGTCTTGAGTCCAACCCGGTAAGACACGACTTATCGC
CACTGGCAGCAGCCACTGGTAACAGGATTAGCAGAGCGAGGTATGTAGGCGGTGCTACAGAGTTCTTGAA
GTGGTGGCCTAACTACGGCTACACTAGAAGGACAGTATTTGGTATCTGCGCTCTGCTGAAGCCAGTTACC
TTCGGAAAAAGAGTTGGTAGCTCTTGATCCGGCAAACAAACCACCGCTGGTAGCGGTGGTTTTTTTGTTT
GCAAGCAGCAGATTACGCGCAGAAAAAAAGGATCTCAAGAAGATCCTTTGATCTTTTCTACGGGGTCTGA
CGCTCAGTGGAACGAAAACTCACGTTAAGGGATTTTGGTCATGAGATTATCAAAAAGGATCTTCACCTAG
ATCCTTTTAAATTAAAAATGAAGTTTTAAATCAATCTAAAGTATATATGAGTAAACTTGGTCTGACAGTT
ACCAATGCTTAATCAGTGAGGCACCTATCTCAGCGATCTGTCTATTTCGTTCATCCATAGTTGCCTGACT
CCCCGTCGTGTAGATAACTACGATACGGGAGGGCTTACCATCTGGCCCCAGTGCTGCAATGATACCGCGA
GACCCACGCTCACCGGCTCCAGATTTATCAGCAATAAACCAGCCAGCCGGAAGGGCCGAGCGCAGAAGTG
GTCCTGCAACTTTATCCGCCTCCATCCAGTCTATTAATTGTTGCCGGGAAGCTAGAGTAAGTAGTTCGCC
AGTTAATAGTTTGCGCAACGTTGTTGCCATTGCTGCAGGCATCGTGGTGTCACGCTCGTCGTTTGGTATG
GCTTCATTCAGCTCCGGTTCCCAACGATCAAGGCGAGTTACATGATCCCCCATGTTGTGCAAAAAAGCGG
TTAGCTCCTTCGGTCCTCCGATCGTTGTCAGAAGTAAGTTGGCCGCAGTGTTATCACTCATGGTTATGGC
AGCACTGCATAATTCTCTTACTGTCATGCCATCCGTAAGATGCTTTTCTGTGACTGGTGAGTACTCAACC
AAGTCATTCTGAGAATAGTGTATGCGGCGACCGAGTTGCTCTTGCCCGGCGTCAACACGGGATAATACCG
CGCCACATAGCAGAACTTTAAAAGTGCTCATCATTGGAAAACGTTCTTCGGGGCGAAAACTCTCAAGGAT
CTTACCGCTGTTGAGATCCAGTTCGATGTAACCCACTCGTGCACCCAACTGATCTTCAGCATCTTTTACT
TTCACCAGCGTTTCTGGGTGAGCAAAAACAGGAAGGCAAAATGCCGCAAAAAAGGGAATAAGGGCGACAC
GGAAATGTTGAATACTCATACTCTTCCTTTTTCAATATTATTGAAGCATTTATCAGGGTTATTGTCTCAT
GAGCGGATACATATTTGAATGTATTTAGAAAAATAAACAAATAGGGGTTCCGCGCACATTTCCCCGAAAA
GTGCCACCTGACGTCTAAGAAACCATTATTATCATGACATTAACCTATAAAAATAGGCGTATCACGAGGC
CCTTTCGT
